>Addgene plasmid #38784 | K-p27 | depositor partial sequence | sequence record 48830 | Insert sequence
CTGAAACACCAGTTGCTCCAGCAGCAAGATAATTTATTGTGAATTAATTCCAGAGTCTTGTTGTGTATCC
TCATCAGCATCTACACATATTAAAATATCTTTCAATGGATCTTCTCCAGATTCTATGTTTCTTCTTATAT
CATGATACATTCCAAAAGGTACATACTTTTCAATAGTTTCTTTCCAGTATCTTACATTATCATGAATTTC
TGGATGAAATGCAATTACAGGTTGCCACCAACAAAGAAGCAACAGCAAAGTTACACCACTTTGAACAATT
CTTTTTCTTAGCAATTCAGAATTTTTTTCCAAAGAATTTCTTAAAAACAACTTAGGTCTAAAATTTATAG
TTTTTATCATTCTAGCCTGTAAAGTGGGAGGAATAAAATAATCATTCATGGTAATAATTCCAGGGGGAAA
TATTTGGCTTTTTTTATTTACATGCTTTTTTTCAAGATTTACTTTTACACAACCATCTAAATGATCCCTC
AAATTATCTAAGTTGCACATTCCCATACCGGGAGTTAAAGAAGAATTAGAACCCTCATTTTGACCTTTTA
CATCTTCAAAAACAACCATATATTCATCAATTGCACAGCCAATTTCAAAAGCTAGCTTATCTGGAGGACA
ATTAACATTTAGTGTTTTTCCCCCAAGCAAATCAAGTATTGCAGCAGCTACAGTTGTTTTACCACTATTA
ATTGGGCCTTTAAATAAAACATATCTTCTTTTAGGTACATTTTCAGTCATTGCCTTTATTATAAATAAAA
TAATTTCATCAAAATGAGGCATTAACAGTGATAACCAAGCTACTCCAGCCATATATTGACAAATTTCAAC
CTCACCACAAATATCTTCCATTTTTTCAAACATGTATTTAAACCTTAATACCAGCAGGTGTTCTCTGGTA
CTTTCTAGTATTAACAATCTTCTTTGAGCAGTAACCCAGTCTGTTGCTTGCTGACAAATTGTTTTTTGAT
TTTTGCAATCCTTAAACAGTTTTGAATTTATATTTTGAGCTTCATGGAATTTATAGTGGTGTTTTAATTT
TTTTTGTTCACATTTTGAACAGCCTTCCACATCTTTTGCAAAGTCTAATAGCATACCCATTAATAGCAGT
GGGTCTTCACATTGAACTTCCACTGCAAATTCACAAATTTGTTGCCAGTTTACAACTTTATCTTTTTCTT
CCTCACAAAAATCTGTTTTACTTAAACCATGTTCCTGACTCTGTTTAATTAACTTAAAAGGAGTCTTACA
AAGAGCATAGTAACATTCATAGGCCTTTAAGCAGCCT
