>Addgene plasmid #38784 | K-p27 | addgene partial sequence | sequence record 51539 | M13rev
AAGGGACTAGTCCTGCAGGTTTAAACGAATTCGCCCTTCTGAAACACCAGTTGCTCCAGCAGCAAGATAA
TTTATTGTGAATTAATTCCAGAGTCTTGTTGTGTATCCTCATCAGCATCTACACATATTAAAATATCTTT
CAATGGATCTTCTCCAGATTCTATGTTTCTTCTTATATCATGATACATTCCAAAAGGTACATACTTTTCA
ATAGTTTCTTTCCAGTATCTTACATTATCATGAATTTCTGGATGAAATGCAATTACAGGTTGCCACCAAC
AAAGAAGCAACAGCAAAGTTACACCACTTTGAACAATTCTTTTTCTTAGCAATTCAGAATTTTTTTCCAA
AGAATTTCTTAAAAACAACTTAGGTCTAAAATTTATAGTTTTTATCATTCTAGCCTGTAAAGTGGGAGGA
ATAAAATAATCATTCATGGTAATAATTCCAGGGGGAAATATTTGGCTTTTTTTATTTACATGCTTTTTTT
CAAGATTTACTTTTACACAACCATCTAAATGATCCCTCAAATTATCTAAGTTGCACATTCCCATACCGGG
AGTTAAAGAAGAATTAGAACCCTCATTTTGACCTTTTACATCTTCAAAAACAACCATATATTCATCAATT
GCACAGCCAATTTCAAAAGCTAGCTTATCTGGAGGACAATTAACATTTAGTGTTTTTCCCCCAAGCAAAT
CAAGTATTGCAGCAGCTACAGTTGTTTTACCACTATTAATTGGGCCTTTAAATAAAACATATCTTCTTTT
AGGTACATTTTCAGTCATTGCC
