>Addgene plasmid #38784 | K-p27 | addgene partial sequence | sequence record 51704 | M13pUC-Fwd 5'-CCCAGTCACGACGTTGTAAAACG-3'
TATAGGGCGAATTGAATTTAGCGGCCGCGAATTCGCCCTTAGGCTGCTTAAAGGCCTATGAATGTTACTA
TGCTCTTTGTAAGACTCCTTTTAAGTTAATTAAACAGAGTCAGGAACATGGTTTAAGTAAAACAGATTTT
TGTGAGGAAGAAAAAGATAAAGTTGTAAACTGGCAACAAATTTGTGAATTTGCAGTGGAAGTTCAATGTG
AAGACCCACTGCTATTAATGGGTATGCTATTAGACTTTGCAAAAGATGTGGAAGGCTGTTCAAAATGTGA
ACAAAAAAAATTAAAACACCACTATAAATTCCATGAAGCTCAAAATATAAATTCAAAACTGTTTAAGGAT
TGCAAAAATCAAAAAACAATTTGTCAGCAAGCAACAGACTGGGTTACTGCTCAAAGAAGATTGTTAATAC
TAGAAAGTACCAGAGAACACCTGCTGGTATTAAGGTTTAAATACATGTTTGAAAAAATGGAAGATATTTG
TGGTGAGGTTGAAATTTGTCAATATATGGCTGGAGTAGCTTGGTTATCACTGTTAATGCCTCATTTTGAT
GAAATTATTTTATTTATAATAAAGGCAATGACTGAAAATGTACCTAAAAGAAGATATGTTTTATTTAAAG
GCCCAATTAATAGTGGTAAAACAACTGTAGCTGCTGCAATACTTGATTTGCTTGGGGGAAAAACACTAAA
TGTTAATTGTCCTCCAGATAAGCTAGCTTTTGAAATTGGCTGTGC
