[The description below was written by a language model from this plasmid's Addgene catalogue record.]
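Description:
K-p27 is a TOPO-cloned fragment of the MW polyomavirus genome carried in the pCR4.0 backbone, a small, high-copy E. coli cloning vector. The backbone contributes about 3.96 kb of the 5.25 kb total, and the plasmid is selected in bacteria with ampicillin. No feature table accompanies the record, so the origin of replication and any additional markers on the backbone are not itemised. The catalogue lists the vector type as bacterial expression and names lac as the promoter. This reflects the lac promoter region that flanks the TOPO cloning site in this vector family rather than a stated intention to produce protein. The record does not give the orientation or reading frame of the insert relative to that promoter.

The insert is a 1,297 bp segment corresponding to nucleotides 2533–3829 of the MW polyomavirus strain MA095 genome, described as a partial large T antigen (LTAg) sequence. Large T antigen is the main early regulatory protein of polyomaviruses and is involved in viral DNA replication and in interactions with host cell-cycle regulators. Only part of that coding region is present here, so the plasmid cannot be expected to encode a functional full-length protein. M13 forward and reverse primer sites flank the insert for sequencing.

The plasmid comes from work identifying MW polyomavirus as a novel virus in human stool, which suggests it is one of the cloned amplicons used to sequence and confirm the viral genome. A clone like this could also serve as a sequence reference or as a positive-control template for PCR detection of the virus, though the record does not state a specific use.
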