Addgene plasmid #38784: K-p27
Depositing lab: David Wang. Depositing organization: Washington University in Saint Louis. Publication: Identification of MW polyomavirus, a novel polyomavirus in human stool. Siebrasse EA, Reyes A, Lim ES, Zhao G, Mkakosya RS, Manary MJ, Gordon JI, Wang D. J Virol. 2012 Jun 27. 10.1128/JVI.01210-12 PubMed 22740408.
Backbone
  Vector backbone: pCR4.0
  Backbone manufacturer: Invitrogen
  Backbone size w/o insert (bp): 3956
  Total vector size (bp): 5253
  Vector type: Bacterial Expression
Growth in bacteria
  Bacterial resistance: Ampicillin, 100 μg/mL
  Growth temperature: 37°C
  Growth strain: Top10
  Copy number: High Copy
Gene/Insert
  Gene/Insert name: 2533-3829 of MWPyV (alt name: Partial LTAg)
  Species: MW polyomavirus, strain MA095
  Insert size (bp): 1297
  GenBank ID: JQ898291
  Promoter: lac
  Cloning method: TOPO Cloning
  Sequencing primers: 5′ M13F; 3′ M13R
Terms and licenses: Academic/Nonprofit Terms; Industry Terms: Not Available to Industry
Depositor comments: Plasmid contains nucleotides 2533-3829 of GenBank ID JQ898291.
How to cite: K-p27 was a gift from David Wang (Addgene plasmid # 38784 ; http://n2t.net/addgene:38784 ; RRID:Addgene_38784)
